Addgene plasmid #157896: pLG018 (AVAST type 2)
Purpose: Expresses the AVAST type 2 defense system
Depositing lab: Feng Zhang. Depositing organization: Broad Institute. Publication: Diverse enzymatic activities mediate antiviral immunity in prokaryotes. Gao L, Altae-Tran H, Bohning F, Makarova KS, Segel M, Schmid-Burgk JL, Koob J, Wolf YI, Koonin EV, Zhang F. Science. 2020 Aug 28;369(6507):1077-1084. doi: 10.1126/science.aba0372. PubMed 32855333.
Backbone
  Vector backbone: pACYC184
  Vector type: Bacterial Expression
Growth in bacteria
  Bacterial resistance: Chloramphenicol, 25 μg/mL
  Growth temperature: 37°C
  Growth strain: NEB Stable
  Copy number: Low Copy
Gene/Insert
  Gene/Insert name: AVAST type 2 (STAND ATPase with uncharacterized helical N-terminal domain)
  Species: Escherichia coli NCTC9087
  Insert size (bp): 5109
Terms and licenses: Academic/Nonprofit Terms; Industry Terms: Not Available to Industry
How to cite: pLG018 (AVAST type 2) was a gift from Feng Zhang (Addgene plasmid # 157896 ; http://n2t.net/addgene:157896 ; RRID:Addgene_157896)
