[The description below was written by a language model from this plasmid's Addgene catalogue record and pLannotate feature annotations shown in this document.]
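Description:
pLG018 (AVAST type 2) is a 7,443 bp bacterial expression plasmid built on the low-copy pACYC184 backbone and intended for use in Escherichia coli. It replicates from the p15A origin, which is compatible with ColE1-type plasmids in the same cell. Selection is with chloramphenicol, through the cat gene (chloramphenicol acetyltransferase) driven by its own cat promoter. Other backbone remnants in the annotation are typical of pACYC184: a short IS1 fragment, a short match to an RSF-type origin next to p15A, and only a small fragment of the tetracycline resistance gene. This suggests that the insert replaced or disrupted the TcR region, so tetracycline selection is not expected to work.

The payload is a 5,109 bp insert from Escherichia coli NCTC9087 encoding the AVAST type 2 antiviral defense system, described as a STAND ATPase with an uncharacterized helical N-terminal domain. Neither feature table annotates this insert. Both the sequencing-derived and the depositor sequence records are the same length and list the same eight features in different coordinate frames, leaving a large unannotated span of about 5 kb between a CAP binding site and a T7 terminator, which matches the expected position of the insert. No promoter for the defense gene is annotated or stated in the record, so it is unclear whether expression relies on native upstream sequence or another element. The T7 terminator lies downstream of the unannotated span.

The stated purpose is to express the AVAST type 2 system, which allows heterologous reconstitution of this candidate defense system in a laboratory E. coli host to study its role in prokaryotic antiviral immunity.
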