Features (pLannotate 1.2.2; 8 found; start..end, strand, type, name):
     71..92      -  protein_bind   CAP binding site: CAP binding activates transcription in the presence of cAMP. E. coli catabolite activator protein
   5223..5270    +  terminator     T7 terminator: transcription terminator for bacteriophage T7 RNA polymerase
   5493..6149    -  CDS            cat: CAT_ECOLX - Experimental evidence at protein level: Swiss-Prot protein existence level 1. This enzyme is an effector of chloramphenicol resistance in bacteria. From Escherichia coli. This protein is used as a marker in many commonly used cloning vectors, such as pACYC184.
   6150..6252    -  promoter       cat promoter: promoter of the E. coli cat gene encoding chloramphenicol acetyltransferase
   6373..6516    +  mobile_element IS1 (fragment): prokaryotic transposable element IS1
   6635..6690    -  rep_origin     RSF ori (fragment): Plasmids containing the RSF 1030 origin of replication can be propagated in E. coli cells that contain additional plasmids with compatible origins.
   6778..7323    -  rep_origin     p15A ori: Plasmids containing the medium-copy-number p15A origin of replication can be propagated in E. coli cells that contain a second plasmid with the ColE1 origin.
   7435..56      -  CDS            TcR (fragment) (across the origin): tetracycline efflux protein; tet; confers resistance to tetracycline
>Addgene plasmid #157896 | pLG018 (AVAST type 2) | depositor full sequence | sequence record 304768 | pLG018 (AVAST type 2) sequence 7443 bps
CCCGCGCCCACCGGAAGGAGCTGACTGGGTTGAAGGCTCTCAAGGGCATCGGTCGAGATCCCGGTGCCTA
ATGAGTGAGCTAACTTACATTAATTGCGTTGCGCAGGGATTTCCACCACCTCCCACCGACCATCTAAGAC
TTTATGCCACTGTCCCTAGGACTGCTATGTACTAGGAGCGGATGTTAAACTCAGACTCGTTTCAGCTACA
TTGCGTTTTGAATAATATTCCATCATAATAACTCTTTGAAAAATGTGATCTTTTCATTTATAACACTGAT
GACTTGCTTATCTCATTGGGATATCGGAGGAGAATACTTAACTATGACAAGCCCGATTATTATGACACTG
GCTATATTATATAGATTGATATTAAAATGTAGGATTAGGTTCTTGCCAAGGTGTCAAGATTTACAGATAG
GTTTAAAACCATATAAATATGTTTTACGGTGAGATACAATACATATTGTAAGGCATAAACGCTTGGTAAA
ATTTTAATTATTGGAAGAAGCTAATCATGGAACCCATATCAATTACAGTGGCAACTTATGTAGCAACTAA
ACTTATTGATCAATTCATCTCTCAAGAAGGATATGGTTGTATTAAGAAAGCATTATTCCCCCAAAAAAGA
TATGTGGATAGATTATATCAACTAATTGAAGAGACGGCAATTGAGTTTGAAGAAACATATCCAGTAGAAA
GTGGAGCAATACCATTTTATCATTCCGAACCATTGTTTGAGATGTTGAATGAGCACATCTTTTTTAAAGA
GTTCCCTGACAAAGAGATATTATTAGACAAGTTCAAAGAATATCCAAGTATCACTCCCCCAACTCAACAA
CAACTCAGCCTTTTTTATGAGATGTTATCATTAAAAATCAATAATTGTTCGAAGTTAAAAAAGCTACATA
TCGAAGAAACGTATAAAGAAAAAATATTCGATATTAATGAAGAGCTCATTCAAGTCAAACTTATTTTACG
GTCTATAGATGAGAAACTAACTTTTCACTTAAGTGATGATTGGTTAAATGAAAAAAATAGTCAAGCAATA
GCTGACTTGGGAGGTCGATACACACCCGAACTCAACGTAAAGCTAGAAATAGCAGAGATATTTGATGGCC
TCGGTAGAACTAATGATTTTTCTAAAATATTTTATTCGCATATAGATAGCTTTCTGGTCGCTGGAAAGAA
ATTACATAGTTGCGATGTAATTTCCTCAGAATTATTTGAAATAAACCAGTCCTTAAAAGAAATTTCTGAT
ATATATCAGGAGATTAATTTTTCTAAATTAGATGAAATCCCTATAAATAAATTTAATAACTATGTTTCTA
GCTGCCAGACAGCTATTGGCGGAGCGGTATCAATATTGTGGGAACTCCGAGAAAAGTCAGAGCAAGTAGG
TGAAACCAAGCATTACAGTGATAAGTATTCATCTACTCTGCGAATGCTTCGGGAATTTGACTATGCGTGC
AATGAATTACGTATATTCATTAATTCAACAACAGTGAAGTTGGCTAACAACCCATTCTTACTTCTCGAAG
GAAAAGCAGGAATTGGTAAGTCTCATTTACTGGCTGATGTGATTAAAAATCGAATTGCTTCTGGGTATCC
TTCACTACTCATACTAGGGCAACAACTTACTTCAGATGAATCTCCATGGTCACAAATCTTCAAGAGATTA
CAGCTTAAAATCACTTCTCGTGAATTCCTAGAAAAACTGAATTTATATGGCAAAAAAACAGGAAAAAGAG
TCTTAGTTTTTATTGATGCTATTAATGAAGGTAATGGAAATAAATTCTGGAATGACAATATTAACAGTTT
TGTCGATGAAATCAGATGCTTTGAATGGCTTGGTCTGATAATGTCAGTCAGAACAACATATAGAAATGTA
ACAATTTCACATGAGAATGTTGTGCGAAATAATTTTGAAATTCATGAACATATTGGATTCCAGAACGTTG
AGTTGGAAGCGGTTAGTCTATTTTATGATTATTACAATATTGAGAGGCCTTCATCTCCTAACCTTAATCC
AGAGTTTAAAAATCCTCTATTTCTTAAGTTATTGTGTGAAGGCATTAAGAAAAATGGTTTAACCAAAGTG
CCTGTTGGATTTAATGGGATTTCAAATATTTTTAACTTTTTAGTTGAAGGGGTAAATAAATCATTAGCAT
CGCCAAAAAAATATGCATTCGATCCCAGTTTTCCTCTTGTTAAAGATGCTCTCAATGAAATCATAAAATT
CAAATTAGAGATTGGTCGTAATAGTATTTCACTTAAAGATGCTCACTCAGTGGTTCAATCTGTAGTTAAT
GATTATGTTGCTGATAAAACCTTCCTCAGCGCCTTGATTGACGAAGGATTATTGACTAAAGGCATAGTGA
GAAATGATGATAATTCTACTGAGGAAGTAGTTTATGTGGCTTTTGAAAGGTTTGATGATCATTTAACTGT
TAATTTTTTATTAAATGATGTTGAAAATATCGAAAGTGAATTTAAGCCTGATGGTCGTCTGAAAAAATAT
TTTCATGATGAATGTGATTTTTATATAAAATCGGGAATAGTAGAGGCGTTGTCTATTCAATTGCCAGAAA
GGTATGAAAAAGAGCTTTATGAATTTCTGCCGGAGTTCAGCAATAATCTTAAATTACTAGAAGCCTTTAT
TGATAGCTTGATATGGCGCGATATTAAGGCTATTGATTTCGAAAAAATTAGACCTTTCATCAATGAACAT
GTTTTTAAATTTAAAGATAGTTTTGATCATTTCCTCGAGGCAGTGATCTCTATTTCAGGTTTAGTTGGCC
ATCCCTTTAATGCTAATTTCTTGCATGATTGGCTAAAAGATTATTCTTTGGCAAATCGAGATTCGTTTTG
GACTACAGAACTTAAATATAAATATAGTGAAGACTCAGCATTTAGGCATCTAATCGATTGGGCATGGGCC
AGAACAGATAAAAGCTTTGTTTCGGATGAGTCAATCGAGCTAGTTGCAACTAGTTTATGCTGGTTTTTAA
CTTCTAGTAACCGAGAACTTCGAGATTGCTCAACTAAGGCTTTAGTGAGTTTACTCGAGCCAAGAATTCC
TGTATTGAGAAAAATAATTGATAAGTTTTATGGTGTAAATGATCCTTACGTTTGGGAAAGAATATTTGCA
GTTGCATTAGGCTGTACATTGCGAACTGATAATATTAAAGAACTAAAATATTTAGCCGAAACTGTTTACC
AAAAGGTATTTTGTTCTAAGTATGTGTATCCAAATATATTACTTAGAGATTATGCTAGAGAGATTATTGA
ATTTGCTAATCATCTTGGATTGGAACTTGAAAGCATTGAATTATCCAAGACTAGACCACCCTACAACAGC
ATTTGGCCTGACAAGATTCCTTCAAAAGAGGAACTAGAGTCCCTTTATGATAAAGAACCTTATCGGGAAC
TCTGGAGCTCTATTATGGAAGATGGTGACTTTTCACGATATACTATTGGAACAAATTATAATCATTCTGA
TTGGTCTGGTTGCAAGTTTAATGAAACCCCTGTTGACCGTAAGCAAGTTTTTAAAACTTTCAAATGTAAA
CTAACTGATCAACAAAAAGACTTGTATGATGCCACAGATCCTTTCATTTATGATGATAAATGCGAAGGAA
TTAAATTTGGTCGTGTGGTCGGTAGAAAAGCACAGGAAGAAATAAAGGCGAGCAAGAAATTATTTAAGAA
TTCATTGTCATACGATCTGTTAAGTGAGTTTGAAAATGAAATAGAGCCATACCTGGATCATAATAATAAT
CTGCTGGAAACTGATAAACACTTTGATCTTCGACTAGCTCAACAATTTATATTCAATCGTGTTATAGAGC
TTGGTTGGGATCCGGAGAAGCATGGTAATTTTGACCAACAAATAGGAACTGGACGTGGACGTAGAGAGGC
ATTCCAAGAACGGATTGGTAAAAAATACCAATGGATTGCTTATTATGAATACATGGCAAGGCTAGCCGAT
AATTTTACTCGTTTTGAAGGTTATGGTGACGAACGAAAGGAAAATCCATACCAAGGGCCATGGGAGCCTT
ACGTAAGAGATATAGATCCCACTATCTTACTTAAAGAAACTGGAACGAAAAAAATAAGCAATAAAGAAAT
GTGGTGGCTTAATGATGAAGTGTTTGATTGGACTTGCTCTAATGAAGACTGGGTTAAAAGTTCTACTACT
ATAACTAATTCATATGCTTTTATTGAAGTTAAAGATGATAATGGTGATGAATGGATAGTATTAGAAAGTC
ATCCATCATGGAAAGAACCAAAAATTATTGGAAACGATGATTGGGGGCACCCACGAAAAGAGGTTTGGTA
TCAGATCAGAAGTTATATCGTTAAAGTTGAAGAATTTGAAAATTTTAGATGTTGGGCAATAGCTCAAGAC
TTTATGGGCAGGTGGATGCCGGAATGTACTGATAGATACCAATTATTTAATAGGGAGTACTATTGGTCCG
AAGCATTTAAGTCTTTTAAATCAGATTATTATGGTGGATCTGACTGGACTTCGGTAACAGACCGGGAGTC
TGGAGCTAAGATAGCTGATGTTAGTGTCACTTCGATTAATTATTTGTGGGAAGAGGAGTTCGACAAATCA
AAAATAGAAACTTTGAATTTTTTGAAGCCTAGTAACTTAATCTTTGAAAAGATGGGATTAAAAAGTGGGG
AAGTAGAGGGTAGCTTCAATGATGAAAATGGAACTATGGTTTGCTTTGCAGCTGAAGCTGTATATGCTTC
AAAGCCGCATCTACTTGTTAAAAAAGAACCATTTTTAACAATGTTAAGGGACAATGGTTTTGAAATCGTT
TGGACATTATTAGGTGAAAAGGGCGTTATAGGGGGCTCACTCATATCAAGTCATCATTATGGTCGACAGG
AGTTTAGTGGAGCATTTTATTATGAAGACAGTCAGCTAACAGGAAGTCATAAAACTAGCTTTACGAGATA
AAAATGAATCTCAGAGCTGAATATATAAGTAGTATTAGAAACCGGGTTATACTTAAGAAATCAATCTTAA
GTGTGGCAGTCGAATGGTAGCTAATATGCTAGCGGCGCTAATGCCTGTTTGTTGCTCATAACAGGCATTC
ACTTTAGTTATGGCAGAAAAGTATACATGCTGGGTTGGGAAAGTGTGAAAGAAAGGAAGATTGCTGCGCC
GTTTGTCGTCACGTTTATCTTCATTGGCTATGCACGCAATAACTAGCATAACCCCTTGGGGCCTCTAAAC
GGGTCTTGAGGGGTTTTTTGCTGAAACCTCAGGCATTTGAGAAGCACACGGTCACACTGCTTCCGGTAGT
CAATAAACCGGTAAACCAGCAATAGACATAAGCGGCTATTTAACGACCCTGCCCTGAACCGACGACCGGG
TCGAATTTGCTTTCGAATTTCTGCCATTCATCCGCTTATTATCACTTATTCAGGCGTAGCACCAGGCGTT
TAAGGGCACCAATAACTGCCTTAAAAAAATTACGCCCCGCCCTGCCACTCATCGCAATACTGTTGTAATT
CATTTAACATTCTGCCGACATGGAAGCCATCACAGACGGCATGATGAACCTGAATCGCCAGCGGCATCAG
CACCTTGTCGCCTTGCGTATAATATTTGCCCATAGTGAAAACGGGGGCGAAGAAGTTGTCCATATTGGCC
ACGTTTAAATCAAAACTGGTGAAACTCACCCAGGGATTGGCTGAGACGAAAAACATATTCTCAATAAACC
CTTTAGGGAAATAGGCCAGGTTTTCACCGTAACACGCCACATCTTGCGAATATATGTGTAGAAACTGCCG
GAAATCGTCGTGGTATTCACTCCAGAGCGATGAAAACGTTTCAGTTTGCTCATGGAAAACGGTGTAACAA
GGGTGAACACTATCCCATATCACCAGCTCACCGTCTTTCATCGCCATACGGAACTCTGGATGAGCATTCA
TCAGGCGGGCAAGAATGTGAATAAAGGCCGGATAAAACTTGTGCTTATTTTTCTTTACGGTCTTTAAAAA
GGCCGTAATATCCAGCTGAACGGTCTGGTTATAGGTACATTGAGCAACTGACTGAAATGCCTCAAAATGT
TCTTTACGATGCCATTGGGATATATCAACGGTGGTATATCCAGTGATTTTTTTCTCCATTTTAGCTTCCT
TAGCTCCTGAAAATCTCGATAACTCAAAAAATACGCCCGGTAGTGATCTTATTTCATTATGGTGAAAGTT
GGAACCTCTTACGTGCCGATCAACGTCTCATTTTCGCCAAAAGTTGGCCCAGGGCTTCCCGGTATCAACA
GGGACACCAGGATTTATTTATTCTGCGAAGTGATCTTCCGTCACAGGTATTTATTCGGCGCAAAGTGCGT
CGGGTGATGCTGCCAACTTACTGATTTAGTGTATGATGGTGTTTTTGAGGTGCTCCAGTGGCTTCTGTTT
CTATCAGCTGTCCCTCCTGTTCAGCTACTGACGGGGTGGTGCGTAACGGCAAAAGCACCGCCGGACATCA
GCGCTAGCGGAGTGTATACTGGCTTACTATGTTGGCACTGATGAGGGTGTCAGTGAAGTGCTTCATGTGG
CAGGAGAAAAAAGGCTGCACCGGTGCGTCAGCAGAATATGTGATACAGGATATATTCCGCTTCCTCGCTC
ACTGACTCGCTACGCTCGGTCGTTCGACTGCGGCGAGCGGAAATGGCTTACGAACGGGGCGGAGATTTCC
TGGAAGATGCCAGGAAGATACTTAACAGGGAAGTGAGAGGGCCGCGGCAAAGCCGTTTTTCCATAGGCTC
CGCCCCCCTGACAAGCATCACGAAATCTGACGCTCAAATCAGTGGTGGCGAAACCCGACAGGACTATAAA
GATACCAGGCGTTTCCCCCTGGCGGCTCCCTCGTGCGCTCTCCTGTTCCTGCCTTTCGGTTTACCGGTGT
CATTCCGCTGTTATGGCCGCGTTTGTCTCATTCCACGCCTGACACTCAGTTCCGGGTAGGCAGTTCGCTC
CAAGCTGGACTGTATGCACGAACCCCCCGTTCAGTCCGACCGCTGCGCCTTATCCGGTAACTATCGTCTT
GAGTCCAACCCGGAAAGACATGCAAAAGCACCACTGGCAGCAGCCACTGGTAATTGATTTAGAGGAGTTA
GTCTTGAAGTCATGCGCCGGTTAAGGCTAAACTGAAAGGACAAGTTTTGGTGACTGCGCTCCTCCAAGCC
AGTTACCTCGGTTCAAAGAGTTGGTAGCTCAGAGAACCTTCGAAAAACCGCCCTGCAAGGCGGTTTTTTC
GTTTTCAGAGCAAGAGATTACGCGCAGACCAAAACGATCTCAAGAAGATCATCTTATTAATCAGATAAAA
TATTTCTAGATTTCAGTGCAATTTATCTCTTCAAATGTAGCACCTGAAGTCAGCCCCATACGATATAAGT
TGTAATTCTCATGTTAGTCATGC
