Features (pLannotate 1.2.2; 8 found; start..end, strand, type, name):
    252..908     -  CDS            cat: CAT_ECOLX - Experimental evidence at protein level: Swiss-Prot protein existence level 1. This enzyme is an effector of chloramphenicol resistance in bacteria. From Escherichia coli. This protein is used as a marker in many commonly used cloning vectors, such as pACYC184.
    909..1011    -  promoter       cat promoter: promoter of the E. coli cat gene encoding chloramphenicol acetyltransferase
   1132..1275    +  mobile_element IS1 (fragment): prokaryotic transposable element IS1
   1394..1449    -  rep_origin     RSF ori (fragment): Plasmids containing the RSF 1030 origin of replication can be propagated in E. coli cells that contain additional plasmids with compatible origins.
   1537..2082    -  rep_origin     p15A ori: Plasmids containing the medium-copy-number p15A origin of replication can be propagated in E. coli cells that contain a second plasmid with the ColE1 origin.
   2194..2258    -  CDS            TcR (fragment): tetracycline efflux protein; tet; confers resistance to tetracycline
   2273..2294    -  protein_bind   CAP binding site: CAP binding activates transcription in the presence of cAMP. E. coli catabolite activator protein
   7425..29      +  terminator     T7 terminator (across the origin): transcription terminator for bacteriophage T7 RNA polymerase
>Addgene plasmid #157896 | pLG018 (AVAST type 2) | addgene full sequence | sequence record 319821 | Addgene NGS Result
CCTCTAAACGGGTCTTGAGGGGTTTTTTGCTGAAACCTCAGGCATTTGAGAAGCACACGGTCACACTGCT
TCCGGTAGTCAATAAACCGGTAAACCAGCAATAGACATAAGCGGCTATTTAACGACCCTGCCCTGAACCG
ACGACCGGGTCGAATTTGCTTTCGAATTTCTGCCATTCATCCGCTTATTATCACTTATTCAGGCGTAGCA
CCAGGCGTTTAAGGGCACCAATAACTGCCTTAAAAAAATTACGCCCCGCCCTGCCACTCATCGCAATACT
GTTGTAATTCATTTAACATTCTGCCGACATGGAAGCCATCACAGACGGCATGATGAACCTGAATCGCCAG
CGGCATCAGCACCTTGTCGCCTTGCGTATAATATTTGCCCATAGTGAAAACGGGGGCGAAGAAGTTGTCC
ATATTGGCCACGTTTAAATCAAAACTGGTGAAACTCACCCAGGGATTGGCTGAGACGAAAAACATATTCT
CAATAAACCCTTTAGGGAAATAGGCCAGGTTTTCACCGTAACACGCCACATCTTGCGAATATATGTGTAG
AAACTGCCGGAAATCGTCGTGGTATTCACTCCAGAGCGATGAAAACGTTTCAGTTTGCTCATGGAAAACG
GTGTAACAAGGGTGAACACTATCCCATATCACCAGCTCACCGTCTTTCATCGCCATACGGAACTCTGGAT
GAGCATTCATCAGGCGGGCAAGAATGTGAATAAAGGCCGGATAAAACTTGTGCTTATTTTTCTTTACGGT
CTTTAAAAAGGCCGTAATATCCAGCTGAACGGTCTGGTTATAGGTACATTGAGCAACTGACTGAAATGCC
TCAAAATGTTCTTTACGATGCCATTGGGATATATCAACGGTGGTATATCCAGTGATTTTTTTCTCCATTT
TAGCTTCCTTAGCTCCTGAAAATCTCGATAACTCAAAAAATACGCCCGGTAGTGATCTTATTTCATTATG
GTGAAAGTTGGAACCTCTTACGTGCCGATCAACGTCTCATTTTCGCCAAAAGTTGGCCCAGGGCTTCCCG
GTATCAACAGGGACACCAGGATTTATTTATTCTGCGAAGTGATCTTCCGTCACAGGTATTTATTCGGCGC
AAAGTGCGTCGGGTGATGCTGCCAACTTACTGATTTAGTGTATGATGGTGTTTTTGAGGTGCTCCAGTGG
CTTCTGTTTCTATCAGCTGTCCCTCCTGTTCAGCTACTGACGGGGTGGTGCGTAACGGCAAAAGCACCGC
CGGACATCAGCGCTAGCGGAGTGTATACTGGCTTACTATGTTGGCACTGATGAGGGTGTCAGTGAAGTGC
TTCATGTGGCAGGAGAAAAAAGGCTGCACCGGTGCGTCAGCAGAATATGTGATACAGGATATATTCCGCT
TCCTCGCTCACTGACTCGCTACGCTCGGTCGTTCGACTGCGGCGAGCGGAAATGGCTTACGAACGGGGCG
GAGATTTCCTGGAAGATGCCAGGAAGATACTTAACAGGGAAGTGAGAGGGCCGCGGCAAAGCCGTTTTTC
CATAGGCTCCGCCCCCCTGACAAGCATCACGAAATCTGACGCTCAAATCAGTGGTGGCGAAACCCGACAG
GACTATAAAGATACCAGGCGTTTCCCCCTGGCGGCTCCCTCGTGCGCTCTCCTGTTCCTGCCTTTCGGTT
TACCGGTGTCATTCCGCTGTTATGGCCGCGTTTGTCTCATTCCACGCCTGACACTCAGTTCCGGGTAGGC
AGTTCGCTCCAAGCTGGACTGTATGCACGAACCCCCCGTTCAGTCCGACCGCTGCGCCTTATCCGGTAAC
TATCGTCTTGAGTCCAACCCGGAAAGACATGCAAAAGCACCACTGGCAGCAGCCACTGGTAATTGATTTA
GAGGAGTTAGTCTTGAAGTCATGCGCCGGTTAAGGCTAAACTGAAAGGACAAGTTTTGGTGACTGCGCTC
CTCCAAGCCAGTTACCTCGGTTCAAAGAGTTGGTAGCTCAGAGAACCTTCGAAAAACCGCCCTGCAAGGC
GGTTTTTTCGTTTTCAGAGCAAGAGATTACGCGCAGACCAAAACGATCTCAAGAAGATCATCTTATTAAT
CAGATAAAATATTTCTAGATTTCAGTGCAATTTATCTCTTCAAATGTAGCACCTGAAGTCAGCCCCATAC
GATATAAGTTGTAATTCTCATGTTAGTCATGCCCCGCGCCCACCGGAAGGAGCTGACTGGGTTGAAGGCT
CTCAAGGGCATCGGTCGAGATCCCGGTGCCTAATGAGTGAGCTAACTTACATTAATTGCGTTGCGCAGGG
AYTKCCACCACNNCCCACCGACCATCTAAGACTTTATGCCACTGTCCCTAGGACTGCTATGTACTAGGAG
CGGATGTTAAACTCAGACTCGTTTCAGCTACATTGCGTTTTGAATAATATTCCATCATAATAACTCTTTG
AAAAATGTGATCTTTTCATTTATAACACTGATGACTTGCTTATCTCATTGGGATATCGGAGGAGAATACT
TAACTATGACAAGCCCGATTATTATGACACTGGCTATATTATATAGATTGATATTAAAATGTAGGATTAG
GTTCTTGCCAAGGTGTCAAGATTTACAGATAGGTTTAAAACCATATAAATATGTTTTACGGTGAGATACA
ATACATATTGTAAGGCATAAACGCTTGGTAAAATTTTAATTATTGGAAGAAGCTAATCATGGAACCCATA
TCAATTACAGTGGCAACTTATGTAGCAACTAAACTTATTGATCAATTCATCTCTCAAGAAGGATATGGTT
GTATTAAGAAAGCATTATTCCCCCAAAAAAGATATGTGGATAGATTATATCAACTAATTGAAGAGACGGC
AATTGAGTTTGAAGAAACATATCCAGTAGAAAGTGGAGCAATACCATTTTATCATTCCGAACCATTGTTT
GAGATGTTGAATGAGCACATCTTTTTTAAAGAGTTCCCTGACAAAGAGATATTATTAGACAAGTTCAAAG
AATATCCAAGTATCACTCCCCCAACTCAACAACAACTCAGCCTTTTTTATGAGATGTTATCATTAAAAAT
CAATAATTGTTCGAAGTTAAAAAAGCTACATATCGAAGAAACGTATAAAGAAAAAATATTCGATATTAAT
GAAGAGCTCATTCAAGTCAAACTTATTTTACGGTCTATAGATGAGAAACTAACTTTTCACTTAAGTGATG
ATTGGTTAAATGAAAAAAATAGTCAAGCAATAGCTGACTTGGGAGGTCGATACACACCCGAACTCAACGT
AAAGCTAGAAATAGCAGAGATATTTGATGGCCTCGGTAGAACTAATGATTTTTCTAAAATATTTTATTCG
CATATAGATAGCTTTCTGGTCGCTGGAAAGAAATTACATAGTTGCGATGTAATTTCCTCAGAATTATTTG
AAATAAACCAGTCCTTAAAAGAAATTTCTGATATATATCAGGAGATTAATTTTTCTAAATTAGATGAAAT
CCCTATAAATAAATTTAATAACTATGTTTCTAGCTGCCAGACAGCTATTGGCGGAGCGGTATCAATATTG
TGGGAACTCCGAGAAAAGTCAGAGCAAGTAGGTGAAACCAAGCATTACAGTGATAAGTATTCATCTACTC
TGCGAATGCTTCGGGAATTTGACTATGCGTGCAATGAATTACGTATATTCATTAATTCAACAACAGTGAA
GTTGGCTAACAACCCATTCTTACTTCTCGAAGGAAAAGCAGGAATTGGTAAGTCTCATTTACTGGCTGAT
GTGATTAAAAATCGAATTGCTTCTGGGTATCCTTCACTACTCATACTAGGGCAACAACTTACTTCAGATG
AATCTCCATGGTCACAAATCTTCAAGAGATTACAGCTTAAAATCACTTCTCGTGAATTCCTAGAAAAACT
GAATTTATATGGCAAAAAAACAGGAAAAAGAGTCTTAGTTTTTATTGATGCTATTAATGAAGGTAATGGA
AATAAATTCTGGAATGACAATATTAACAGTTTTGTCGATGAAATCAGATGCTTTGAATGGCTTGGTCTGA
TAATGTCAGTCAGAACAACATATAGAAATGTAACAATTTCACATGAGAATGTTGTGCGAAATAATTTTGA
AATTCATGAACATATTGGATTCCAGAACGTTGAGTTGGAAGCGGTTAGTCTATTTTATGATTATTACAAT
ATTGAGAGGCCTTCATCTCCTAACCTTAATCCAGAGTTTAAAAATCCTCTATTTCTTAAGTTATTGTGTG
AAGGCATTAAGAAAAATGGTTTAACCAAAGTGCCTGTTGGATTTAATGGGATTTCAAATATTTTTAACTT
TTTAGTTGAAGGGGTAAATAAATCATTAGCATCGCCAAAAAAATATGCATTCGATCCCAGTTTTCCTCTT
GTTAAAGATGCTCTCAATGAAATCATAAAATTCAAATTAGAGATTGGTCGTAATAGTATTTCACTTAAAG
ATGCTCACTCAGTGGTTCAATCTGTAGTTAATGATTATGTTGCTGATAAAACCTTCCTCAGCGCCTTGAT
TGACGAAGGATTATTGACTAAAGGCATAGTGAGAAATGATGATAATTCTACTGAGGAAGTAGTTTATGTG
GCTTTTGAAAGGTTTGATGATCATTTAACTGTTAATTTTTTATTAAATGATGTTGAAAATATCGAAAGTG
AATTTAAGCCTGATGGTCGTCTGAAAAAATATTTTCATGATGAATGTGATTTTTATATAAAATCGGGAAT
AGTAGAGGCGTTGTCTATTCAATTGCCAGAAAGGTATGAAAAAGAGCTTTATGAATTTCTGCCGGAGTTC
AGCAATAATCTTAAATTACTAGAAGCCTTTATTGATAGCTTGATATGGCGCGATATTAAGGCTATTGATT
TCGAAAAAATTAGACCTTTCATCAATGAACATGTTTTTAAATTTAAAGATAGTTTTGATCATTTCCTCGA
GGCAGTGATCTCTATTTCAGGTTTAGTTGGCCATCCCTTTAATGCTAATTTCTTGCATGATTGGCTAAAA
GATTATTCTTTGGCAAATCGAGATTCGTTTTGGACTACAGAACTTAAATATAAATATAGTGAAGACTCAG
CATTTAGGCATCTAATCGATTGGGCATGGGCCAGAACAGATAAAAGCTTTGTTTCGGATGAGTCAATCGA
GCTAGTTGCAACTAGTTTATGCTGGTTTTTAACTTCTAGTAACCGAGAACTTCGAGATTGCTCAACTAAG
GCTTTAGTGAGTTTACTCGAGCCAAGAATTCCTGTATTGAGAAAAATAATTGATAAGTTTTATGGTGTAA
ATGATCCTTACGTTTGGGAAAGAATATTTGCAGTTGCATTAGGCTGTACATTGCGAACTGATAATATTAA
AGAACTAAAATATTTAGCCGAAACTGTTTACCAAAAGGTATTTTGTTCTAAGTATGTGTATCCAAATATA
TTACTTAGAGATTATGCTAGAGAGATTATTGAATTTGCTAATCATCTTGGATTGGAACTTGAAAGCATTG
AATTATCCAAGACTAGACCACCCTACAACAGCATTTGGCCTGACAAGATTCCTTCAAAAGAGGAACTAGA
GTCCCTTTATGATAAAGAACCTTATCGGGAACTCTGGAGCTCTATTATGGAAGATGGTGACTTTTCACGA
TATACTATTGGAACAAATTATAATCATTCTGATTGGTCTGGTTGCAAGTTTAATGAAACCCCTGTTGACC
GTAAGCAAGTTTTTAAAACTTTCAAATGTAAACTAACTGATCAACAAAAAGACTTGTATGATGCCACAGA
TCCTTTCATTTATGATGATAAATGCGAAGGAATTAAATTTGGTCGTGTGGTCGGTAGAAAAGCACAGGAA
GAAATAAAGGCGAGCAAGAAATTATTTAAGAATTCATTGTCATACGATCTGTTAAGTGAGTTTGAAAATG
AAATAGAGCCATACCTGGATCATAATAATAATCTGCTGGAAACTGATAAACACTTTGATCTTCGACTAGC
TCAACAATTTATATTCAATCGTGTTATAGAGCTTGGTTGGGATCCGGAGAAGCATGGTAATTTTGACCAA
CAAATAGGAACTGGACGTGGACGTAGAGAGGCATTCCAAGAACGGATTGGTAAAAAATACCAATGGATTG
CTTATTATGAATACATGGCAAGGCTAGCCGATAATTTTACTCGTTTTGAAGGTTATGGTGACGAACGAAA
GGAAAATCCATACCAAGGGCCATGGGAGCCTTACGTAAGAGATATAGATCCCACTATCTTACTTAAAGAA
ACTGGAACGAAAAAAATAAGCAATAAAGAAATGTGGTGGCTTAATGATGAAGTGTTTGATTGGACTTGCT
CTAATGAAGACTGGGTTAAAAGTTCTACTACTATAACTAATTCATATGCTTTTATTGAAGTTAAAGATGA
TAATGGTGATGAATGGATAGTATTAGAAAGTCATCCATCATGGAAAGAACCAAAAATTATTGGAAACGAT
GATTGGGGGCACCCACGAAAAGAGGTTTGGTATCAGATCAGAAGTTATATCGTTAAAGTTGAAGAATTTG
AAAATTTTAGATGTTGGGCAATAGCTCAAGACTTTATGGGCAGGTGGATGCCGGAATGTACTGATAGATA
CCAATTATTTAATAGGGAGTACTATTGGTCCGAAGCWKTTAAGTCTTTTAAATCAGATTATTATGGTGGA
TCTGACTGGACTTCGGTAACAGACCGGGAGTCTGGAGCTAAGATAGCTGATGTTAGTGTCACTTCGATTA
ATTATTTGTGGGAAGAGGAGTTCGACAAATCAAAAATAGAAACTTTGAATTTTTTGAAGCCTAGTAACTT
AATCTTTGAAAAGATGGGATTAAAAAGTGGGGAAGTAGAGGGTAGCTTCAATGATGAAAATGGAACTATG
GTTTGCTTTGCAGCTGAAGCTGTATATGCTTCAAAGCCGCATCTACTTGTTAAAAAAGAACCATTTTTAA
CAATGTTAAGGGACAATGGTTTTGAAATCGTTTGGACATTATTAGGTGAAAAGGGCGTTATAGGGGGCTC
ACTCATATCAAGTCATCATTATGGTCGACAGGAGTTTAGTGGAGCATTTTATTATGAAGACAGTCAGCTA
ACAGGAAGTCATAAAACTAGCTTTACGAGATAAAAATGAATCTCAGAGCTGAATATATAAGTAGTATTAG
AAACCGGGTTATACTTAAGAAATCAATCTTAAGTGTGGCAGTCGAATGGTAGCTAATATGCTAGCGGCGC
TAATGCCTGTTTGTTGCTCATAACAGGCATTCACTTTAGTTATGGCAGAAAAGTATACATGCTGGGTTGG
GAAAGTGTGAAAGAAAGGAAGATTGCTGCGCCGTTTGTCGTCACGTTTATCTTCATTGGCTATGCACGCA
ATAACTAGCATAACCCCTTGGGN
